Addgene plasmid #245960: huCof null + rat cof shRNA
Purpose: Silencing of endogenous cofilin in rat/mouse cells with replacement by an inactive human cofilin expressed with a cofilin promoter (control for plasmid listed above)
Depositing lab: James Bamburg.
Backbone
  Vector backbone: pShuttle MCP
  Backbone size w/o insert (bp): 8507
  Vector type: Mammalian Expression
  Selectable markers: Neomycin (select with G418)
Growth in bacteria
  Bacterial resistance: Kanamycin, 50 μg/mL
  Growth temperature: 37°C
  Growth strain: DH5alpha
  Copy number: High Copy
Gene/Insert
  Gene/Insert name: cofilin 1 (cfl1)
  gRNA/shRNA sequence: AAGGTGTTCAATGACATGAAA
  Species: H. sapiens (human)
  Mutation: _1-5, Y82F, KK95,96QQ
  Entrez Gene: CFL1 (a.k.a. CFL, HEL-S-15, cofilin)
  Promoter: MCP for cofilin and pol III for shRNA
  Cloning method: Restriction Enzyme; 5′ cloning site Unspecified (unknown if destroyed)
Terms and licenses: Academic/Nonprofit Terms; Industry Terms: Not Available to Industry
How to cite: huCof null + rat cof shRNA was a gift from James Bamburg (Addgene plasmid # 245960 ; http://n2t.net/addgene:245960 ; RRID:Addgene_245960)
