[The description below was written by a language model from this plasmid's Addgene catalogue record and pLannotate feature annotations shown in this document.]
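Description:
huCof null + rat cof shRNA is a knockdown-and-replace construct built on the pShuttle MCP backbone, an adenoviral shuttle plasmid catalogued as a mammalian expression vector. The feature table shows the hallmarks of an Ad5 shuttle: left and right adenovirus serotype 5 inverted terminal repeats, the Ad5 Ψ packaging signal, and adenoviral genome segments (protein IX, IVa2, and E4 ORF1/ORF2 sequences). In shuttle vectors of this type, such segments typically act as homology arms for recombination into a full adenoviral genome, although the record does not describe that step. The plasmid replicates in E. coli from a high-copy ColE1/pUC-type origin and also carries an f1 origin. A Tn5-derived NeoR/KanR gene provides kanamycin selection in bacteria and is listed as the G418 marker for mammalian cells. Only a fragment of β-lactamase is present.

The payload has two parts. A pol III cassette, annotated as the human H1 promoter, drives an shRNA that silences endogenous cofilin in rat and mouse cells. Human cofilin 1 (CFL1) is expressed separately from a cofilin promoter (MCP), which the annotation software did not detect as a feature. The CFL1 insert carries a change at residues 1–5 (recorded in a form that suggests a deletion) along with Y82F and KK95,96QQ substitutions, and the record describes the resulting protein as inactive. An mRFP1 coding sequence lies immediately downstream of CFL1, which suggests a C-terminal red fluorescent fusion for tracking expression, though the catalogue fields do not mention it. According to the record, the plasmid is the negative control for a companion plasmid, so that effects of cofilin depletion can be separated from effects that a replacement cofilin would rescue.
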