Features (pLannotate 1.2.2; 18 found; start..end, strand, type, name):
      1..103     +  repeat_region  ITR: inverted terminal repeat of human adenovirus serotype 5 inverted
    191..341     +  misc_signal    Ad5 Ψ: packaging signal for adenovirus serotype 5
    782..805     -  misc_feature   pause site (fragment): RNA polymerase II transcriptional pause signal from the human α2 globin gene
   1641..2132    +  CDS            CFL1: COF1_HUMAN - Also known as CFL. Experimental evidence at protein level: Swiss-Prot protein existence level 1. Binds to F-actin and exhibits pH-sensitive F-actin depolymerizing activity (PubMed:11812157). In conjunction with the subcortical maternal complex (SCMC), plays an essential role for zygotes to progress beyond the first embryonic cell divisions via regulation of actin dynamics (PubMed:15580268). Required for the centralization of the mitotic spindle and symmetric division of zygotes (By similarity). Plays a role in the regulation of cell morphology and cytoskeletal organization in epit
   2148..2825    +  CDS            mRFP1: monomeric derivative of DsRed (Campbell et al., 2002) mammalian codon-optimized
   3657..3871    +  promoter       H1 promoter: human H1 RNA promoter
   3937..3971    -  misc_feature   MCS (fragment): pBluescript multiple cloning site
   4056..4475    +  CDS            IX: CAP9_ADE05 - Experimental evidence at protein level: Swiss-Prot protein existence level 1. Structural component of the virion that acts as a cement protein on the capsid exterior and forms triskelion structures consisting of three molecules that stabilize three hexon trimers at the center of each icosahedral facet and fixes the peripentonal hexons. Dispensable for assembly. During virus entry, recruits the anterograde motor kinesin-1 to the capsid docked at the nuclear pore complex thereby subjecting the docked capsid to a pulling force. The resulting tension leads to capsid disruption, disper
   4541..5875    -  CDS            IVa2: PKG1_ADE05 - Experimental evidence at protein level: Swiss-Prot protein existence level 1. Component of the packaging machinery which encapsidates the viral DNA into preformed capsids and transcriptional activator of the viral major late promoter (MLP). Binds, along with packaging proteins 2 and 3, to the specific packaging sequence on the left end of viral genomic DNA and displays ATPase activity thereby providing the power stroke of the packaging machinery. The activity of packaging protein IVa2 is stimulated by protein 33K which acts as a terminase. May be the protein that pumps DNA into th
   6248..6409    -  CDS            E4RF2_ADE02 (fragment): Protein predicted: Swiss-Prot protein existence level 4. From Human adenovirus C serotype 2 (HAdV-2) (Human adenovirus 2).
   6460..6843    -  CDS            E4RF1_ADE02: Experimental evidence at protein level: Swiss-Prot protein existence level 1. May modulate tight-junctions functions of infected cells through interactions with PDZ proteins. E4 ORF1 has ben show for Adenovirus 9 to interact with protein involved in tight junction regulation. May play a role in mTOR activation by activating PI3- kinase, thus overriding cellular checkpoint for translation. From Human adenovirus C serotype 2 (HAdV-2) (Human adenovirus 2).
   7153..7255    -  repeat_region  ITR: inverted terminal repeat of human adenovirus serotype 5 inverted
   7275..7329    +  misc_feature   bom (fragment): basis of mobility region from pBR322
   7515..8103    -  rep_origin     ori: high-copy-number ColE1/pMB1/pBR322/pUC origin of replication
   8275..8589    -  CDS            bla(M) (fragment): β-lactamase lacking the signal sequence; bla(M); allows cytosolic expression of β-lactamase
   8634..8903    +  CDS            tnpA (fragment): TN5P_ECOLX - Also known as tnp. Experimental evidence at protein level: Swiss-Prot protein existence level 1. Mediates transposition of transposon Tn5 by a 'cut and paste' mechanism. First, the monomeric transposase binds the 19 bp inverted DNA repeats flanking the transposon. Then, dimerization of the DNA- bound transposase creates a synaptic DNA complex. After nicking of the first DNA strand, excision of the transposon proceeds through a series of intermediates. The transposase then mediates the insertion of the transposon at a new site by strand transfer. The activity of the wild- type tran
   8935..9729    +  CDS            NeoR/KanR: aminoglycoside phosphotransferase from Tn5; aph(3')-II (or nptII); confers resistance to neomycin, kanamycin, and G418 (Geneticin®)
   9799..10157   -  rep_origin     f1 ori (sequence partly withheld): f1 bacteriophage origin of replication; arrow indicates direction of (+) strand synthesis
>Addgene plasmid #245960 | huCof null + rat cof shRNA | addgene full sequence | sequence record 490100 | Addgene NGS Result
CATCATCAATAATATACCTTATTTTGGATTGAAGCCAATATGATAATGAGGGGGTGGAGTTTGTGACGTG
GCGCGGGGCGTGGGAACGGGGCGGGTGACGTAGTAGTGTGGCGGAAGTGTGATGTTGCAAGTGTGGCGGA
ACACATGTAAGCGACGGATGTGGCAAAAGTGACGTTTTTGGTGTGCGCCGGTGTACACAGGAAGTGACAA
TTTTCGCGCGGTTTTAGGCGGATGTTGTAGTAAATTTGGGCGTAACCGAGTAAGATTTGGCCATTTTCGC
GGGAAAACTGAATAAGAGGAAGTGAAATCTGAATAATTTTGTGTTACTCATAGCGCGTAATACTGGTACC
GCTTCGGCCTCCACCTGGAGCTCCAGCAGTGTAGCCCACGGGTGCAGTCACCTGGAGCTCCCGCAGTGTA
GCCCACGGGTGCAGTCTGACTACAATCCCCTGACTACAACCCCCGGCATCCTCTGCGTGCTGCCTCGCTC
CTGGGGAAGCTCCTCTTTTACACCCTTTATTCAGCTTGGGGAGGTCAAGGGCCCCGGTTTCCTTTGCCTC
TGAGTTGTTTGCGACTTTGCCCTTTTTTTCTAAGGCCATGGTCATTGTTTCAGGTCAGAGAAATTCTCCT
GGAGTTCCCACCCCAGTTTATTTTAAACTTTTGCTTTCATATAGATTCTCTTCAGTCTTTGTGCTAAAAT
GATCATAAACCTATCAACTCTGGAATTAAATTGAAGTATTCCTTTTCCTGTATCGTAAAAGAAACATAAA
GAAGTTTTTTTTTTGTTTTGTTTTGTTTTGTTTTGTTTTTTGATTTTTCAAGACAGGGTTTCTCTGTGTA
GCCCTGGCTGTCCTGGAACTCACTTTGTAGACCAGGCTTGCCTCGCACTCAGAAATCCGCCTGCCTCTGC
CTCCCGAGTGCTGGGATTAAAGGTGTGCGCCACCATGCCCGGCCATAAGGAAATTTTTAGTGCACAACTC
TTCACCCTTCCCCCATGAATTACGTTTGATCTAACAATTTGCCAAACGTCTTTAGACAACGCCAAAGCTC
TCAAACTTTTTATGTTAGCATTTCCTGTTTTTTAAAAAATCCTATTTGTTGAAATTTTACTCCACGGGAG
CATTTCTATTGGCTTGAAGACACCGTTATACTTGGCGATTCTCTTTTCTGTGAGAGAGGATCCCAAGCTG
ATGATTCAAAATCTTTTTTCAGGAACCATAAAGAACAAAAAACCACTTAATTTCTGGGATAAAGAAAGTA
GAGAATTATATTCAGGTCATTTTTATCAAACGATGGGCCTCTGGCTCAGAGCGTTTTTTGGTCCATTGCA
CCAATGGGCTCACTCTCCGTGCAACAGCCCACGCCTCTCGGCCTCCGCCTACTCTGCGCCTCAAGCTCTG
CGGAACCCGGTAGCAGCTAGTTCTATTTCGGTGCAAAATCCTCGGACTTCACTTCCCGTCGGCCCGCGCG
GCAAGCGCCGGAAGGCCGCCCCGCCCCTCATTGTGCGGCTCCTACTAAACGGAAGGGGCCGGGAGAGGCC
GCGTTCAGTCGGATCCCGGCAGCAGCTGCGGCGGCTCAGGTCTTCAGTTGCTCTTTCTGTCTCCCGGTAC
CGCGGCCGCTCGAGCCTAAGCTTCGAATTCACCGCCATGGCTGTCTCTGATGGTGTCATCAAGGTGTTCA
ACGACATGAAGGTGCGTAAGAGCTCAACCCCAGAGGAGGTGAAGAAGCGCAAGAAGGCGGTGCTCTTCTG
CCTGAGTGAGGACAAGAAGAACATCATCCTGGAGGAGGGCAAGGAGATCCTGGTGGGCGATGTGGGCCAG
ACTGTCGACGATCCCTACGCCACCTTTGTCAAGATGCTGCCAGATAAGGACTGCCGCTTTGCCCTCTATG
ATGCAACCTATGAGACCAAGGAGAGCCAGCAGGAGGATCTGGTGTTTATCTTCTGGGCCCCCGAGTCTGC
GCCCCTTAAGAGCAAAATGATTTATGCCAGCTCCAAGGACGCCATCAAGAAGAAGCTGACAGGGATCAAG
CATGAATTGCAAGCAAACTGCTACGAGGAGGTCAAGGACCGCTGCACCCTGGCAGAGAAGCTGGGGGGCA
GTGCGGTCATCTCCCTGGAGGGCAAGCCTTTGTTATCCCGGGATCCGATGGCCTCCTCCGAGGACGTCAT
CAAGGAGTTCATGCGCTTCAAGGTGCGCATGGAGGGCTCCGTGAACGGCCACGAGTTCGAGATCGAGGGC
GAGGGCGAGGGCCGCCCCTACGAGGGCACCCAGACCGCCAAGCTGAAGGTGACCAAGGGCGGCCCCCTGC
CCTTCGCCTGGGACATCCTGTCCCCTCAGTTCCAGTACGGCTCCAAGGCCTACGTGAAGCACCCCGCCGA
CATCCCCGACTACTTGAAGCTGTCCTTCCCCGAGGGCTTCAAGTGGGAGCGCGTGATGAACTTCGAGGAC
GGCGGCGTGGTGACCGTGACCCAGGACTCCTCCCTGCAGGACGGCGAGTTCATCTACAAGGTGAAGCTGC
GCGGCACCAACTTCCCCTCCGACGGCCCCGTAATGCAGAAGAAGACCATGGGCTGGGAGGCCTCCACCGA
GCGGATGTACCCCGAGGACGGCGCCCTGAAGGGCGAGATCAAGATGAGGCTGAAGCTGAAGGACGGCGGC
CACTACGACGCCGAGGTCAAGACCACCTACATGGCCAAGAAGCCCGTGCAGCTGCCCGGCGCCTACAAGA
CCGACATCAAGCTGGACATCACCTCCCACAACGAGGACTACACCATCGTGGAACAGTACGAGCGCGCCGA
GGGCCGCCACTCCACCGGCGCCTAAGAATTGGCCGCGACTCTAGAGATATCGAATTCAAGCTTGTCGACT
CGAAGATCGATCTGCCGTCATTTCCCTGGAGGGCAAGCCTTTGTGAGCCACCTCCAGCCCCCTGCCTGGA
GCATCTTAACAGCCCCAGACCTGCTCTTGGGTGTTGCAGGCTGCCCCTTTCCTGCCAGACCGGAGGGGCT
GGGGGGATCCCAGCAGGGGGAGGGCTATCCCTTCACCCCAGTTGCCAAACATCCCTCCCACCCCCTGGAC
CGTCCTTCTCCCTCCATCCCTGACGGTTCTGGCCTTCCCAAACTGCTTTTGATCTTCTGATTCCTCTTGG
GTTGACGCAGACCAAGTCCCGTCCTAGGCACCCAGTTTGGGGGGAGCCTGTATTTTTTTTTTTAACGACA
CCCCTACTCCGTATCCCTCCCCATCCCATGCTGCCAACTTCTAACCACAATAGTGACTCTGTGCTTGTCT
GTTTAGTTCTGTGTGTAAATGAAATGTGGAAATGACCCTCCCTGCCCCAGCTGGCTGCCCTCCCCTTTCC
TTTGATCTTGACCACTCATGGAAGCAGGACCAGTAAGGGACCTTCAATTTAAAACAAAACAAAACAAAAA
AACAATAAAAAGGCTAATTAACAACATGGCTTTTGGGTTTGGGATTTTGGGGACCCTGTGGTGGGAGATG
GATGGGTGGTTTCCCTGTGCTTCACCTCTAGTTCAGTCCCTAGTAAGCGGCATCTCCTTCTTGAGTTGGG
GTGCACTGTTCCAAGGCAGGGCAGTTGGGCTCAGATCCACTAGTAACGGCCGCCAGTGTGCTGGAATTCG
CCCTTCCATGGAATTCGAACGCTGACGTCATCAACCCGCTCCAAGGAATCGCGGGCCCAGTGTCACTAGG
CGGGAACACCCAGCGCGCGTGCGCCCTGGCAGGAAGATGGCTGTGAGGGACAGGGGAGTGGCGCCCTGCA
ATATTTGCATGTCGCTATGTGTTCTGGGAAATCACCATAAACGTGAAATGTCTTTGGATTTGGGAATCTT
ATAAGTTCTGTATGAGACCACAGATCTAAGGTGTTCAATGACATGAAATTCTCGAGATTTCATGTCATTG
AACACCTTTTTTTGGAAAGCTTGATATCGAATTCCTGCAGCCCGGGGGATCTGGGCGTGGTTAAGGGTGG
GAAAGAATATATAAGGTGGGGGTCTTATGTAGTTTTGTATCTGTTTTGCAGCAGCCGCCGCCGCCATGAG
CACCAACTCGTTTGATGGAAGCATTGTGAGCTCATATTTGACAACGCGCATGCCCCCATGGGCCGGGGTG
CGTCAGAATGTGATGGGCTCCAGCATTGATGGTCGCCCCGTCCTGCCCGCAAACTCTACTACCTTGACCT
ACGAGACCGTGTCTGGAACGCCGTTGGAGACTGCAGCCTCCGCCGCCGCTTCAGCCGCTGCAGCCACCGC
CCGCGGGATTGTGACTGACTTTGCTTTCCTGAGCCCGCTTGCAAGCAGTGCAGCTTCCCGTTCATCCGCC
CGCGATGACAAGTTGACGGCTCTTTTGGCACAATTGGATTCTTTGACCCGGGAACTTAATGTCGTTTCTC
AGCAGCTGTTGGATCTGCGCCAGCAGGTTTCTGCCCTGAAGGCTTCCTCCCCTCCCAATGCGGTTTAAAA
CATAAATAAAAAACCAGACTCTGTTTGGATTTGGATCAAGCAAGTGTCTTGCTGTCTTTATTTAGGGGTT
TTGCGCGCGCGGTAGGCCCGGGACCAGCGGTCTCGGTCGTTGAGGGTCCTGTGTATTTTTTCCAGGACGT
GGTAAAGGTGACTCTGGATGTTCAGATACATGGGCATAAGCCCGTCTCTGGGGTGGAGGTAGCACCACTG
CAGAGCTTCATGCTGCGGGGTGGTGTTGTAGATGATCCAGTCGTAGCAGGAGCGCTGGGCGTGGTGCCTA
AAAATGTCTTTCAGTAGCAAGCTGATTGCCAGGGGCAGGCCCTTGGTGTAAGTGTTTACAAAGCGGTTAA
GCTGGGATGGGTGCATACGTGGGGATATGAGATGCATCTTGGACTGTATTTTTAGGTTGGCTATGTTCCC
AGCCATATCCCTCCGGGGATTCATGTTGTGCAGAACCACCAGCACAGTGTATCCGGTGCACTTGGGAAAT
TTGTCATGTAGCTTAGAAGGAAATGCGTGGAAGAACTTGGAGACGCCCTTGTGACCTCCAAGATTTTCCA
TGCATTCGTCCATAATGATGGCAATGGGCCCACGGGCGGCGGCCTGGGCGAAGATATTTCTGGGATCACT
AACGTCATAGTTGTGTTCCAGGATGAGATCGTCATAGGCCATTTTTACAAAGCGCGGGCGGAGGGTGCCA
GACTGCGGTATAATGGTTCCATCCGGCCCAGGGGCGTAGTTACCCTCACAGATTTGCATTTCCCACGCTT
TGAGTTCAGATGGGGGGATCATGTCTACCTGCGGGGCGATGAAGAAAACGGTTTCCGGGGTAGGGGAGAT
CAGCTGGGAAGAAAGCAGGTTCCTGAGCAGCTGCGACTTACCGCAGCCGGTGGGCCCGTAAATCACACCT
ATTACCGGCTGCAACTGGTAGTTAAGAGAGCTGCAGCTGCCGTCATCCCTGAGCAGGGGGGCCACTTCGT
TAAGCATGTCCCTGACTCGCATGTTTTCCCTGACCAAATCCGCCAGAAGGCGCTCGCCGCCCAGCGATAG
CAGTTCTTGCAAGGAAGCAAAGTTTTTCAACGGTTTGAGACCGTCCGCCGTAGGCATGCTTTTGAGCGTT
TGACCAAGCAGTTCCAGGCGGTCCCACAGCTCGGTCACCTGCTCTACGGCATCTCGATCCAGCATATCTC
CTCGTTTCGCGGGTTGGGGCGGCTTTCGCTGTACGGCAGTAGTCGGTGCTCGTCCAGACGGGCCAGGGTC
ATGTCTTTCCACGGGCGCAGGGTCCTCGTCAGCGTAGTCTGGGTCACGGTGAAGGGGTGCGCTCCGGGCT
GCGCGCTGGCCAGGGTGCGCTTGAGGCTGGTCCTGCTGGTGCTGAAGCGCTGCCGGTCTTCGCCCTGCGC
GTCGGCCAGGTAGCATTTGACCATGGTGTCATAGTCCAGCCCCTCCGCGGCGTGGCCCTTGGCGCGCAGC
TTGCCCTTGGAGGAGGCGCCGCACGAGGGGCAGTGCAGACTTTTGAGGGCGTAGAGCTTGGGCGCGAGAA
ATACCGATTCCGGGGAGTAGGCATCCGCGCCGCAGGCCCCGCAGACGGTCTCGCATTCCACGAGCCAGGT
GAGCTCTGGCCGTTCGGGGTCAAAAACCAGGTTTCCCCCATGCTTTTTGATGCGTTTCTTACCTCTGGTT
TCCATGAGCCGGTGTCCACGCTCGGTGACGAAAAGGCTGTCCGTGTCCCCGTATACAGACTTGAGAGGGA
GTTTAAACGAATTCAATAGCTTGTTGCATGGGCGGCGATATAAAATGCAAGGTGCTGCTCAAAAAATCAG
GCAAAGCCTCGCGCAAAAAAGAAAGCACATCGTAGTCATGCTCATGCAGATAAAGGCAGGTAAGCTCCGG
AACCACCACAGAAAAAGACACCATTTTTCTCTCAAACATGTCTGCGGGTTTCTGCATAAACACAAAATAA
AATAACAAAAAAACATTTAAACATTAGAAGCCTGTCTTACAACAGGAAAAACAACCCTTATAAGCATAAG
ACGGACTACGGCCATGCCGGCGTGACCGTAAAAAAACTGGTCACCGTGATTAAAAAGCACCACCGACAGC
TCCTCGGTCATGTCCGGAGTCATAATGTAAGACTCGGTAAACACATCAGGTTGATTCACATCGGTCAGTG
CTAAAAAGCGACCGAAATAGCCCGGGGGAATACATACCCGCAGGCGTAGAGACAACATTACAGCCCCCAT
AGGAGGTATAACAAAATTAATAGGAGAGAAAAACACATAAACACCTGAAAAACCCTCCTGCCTAGGCAAA
ATAGCACCCTCCCGCTCCAGAACAACATACAGCGCTTCCACAGCGGCAGCCATAACAGTCAGCCTTACCA
GTAAAAAAGAAAACCTATTAAAAAAACACCACTCGACACGGCACCAGCTCAATCAGTCACAGTGTAAAAA
AGGGCCAAGTGCAGAGCGAGTATATATAGGACTAAAAAATGACGTAACGGTTAAAGTCCACAAAAAACAC
CCAGAAAACCGCACGCGAACCTACGCCCAGAAACGAAAGCCAAAAAACCCACAACTTCCTCAAATCGTCA
CTTCCGTTTTCCCACGTTACGTCACTTCCCATTTTAAGAAAACTACAATTCCCAACACATACAAGTTACT
CCGCCCTAAAACCTACGTCACCCGCCCCGTTCCCACGCCCCGCGCCACGTCACAAACTCCACCCCCTCAT
TATCATATTGGCTTCAATCCAAAATAAGGTATATTATTGATGATGTTAATTAACATGCATGGATCCATAT
GCGGTGTGAAATACCGCACAGATGCGTAAGGAGAAAATACCGCATCAGGCGCTCTTCCGCTTCCTCGCTC
ACTGACTCGCTGCGCTCGGTCGTTCGGCTGCGGCGAGCGGTATCAGCTCACTCAAAGGCGGTAATACGGT
TATCCACAGAATCAGGGGATAACGCAGGAAAGAACATGTGAGCAAAAGGCCAGCAAAAGGCCAGGAACCG
TAAAAAGGCCGCGTTGCTGGCGTTTTTCCATAGGCTCCGCCCCCCTGACGAGCATCACAAAAATCGACGC
TCAAGTCAGAGGTGGCGAAACCCGACAGGACTATAAAGATACCAGGCGTTTCCCCCTGGAAGCTCCCTCG
TGCGCTCTCCTGTTCCGACCCTGCCGCTTACCGGATACCTGTCCGCCTTTCTCCCTTCGGGAAGCGTGGC
GCTTTCTCATAGCTCACGCTGTAGGTATCTCAGTTCGGTGTAGGTCGTTCGCTCCAAGCTGGGCTGTGTG
CACGAACCCCCCGTTCAGCCCGACCGCTGCGCCTTATCCGGTAACTATCGTCTTGAGTCCAACCCGGTAA
GACACGACTTATCGCCACTGGCAGCAGCCACTGGTAACAGGATTAGCAGAGCGAGGTATGTAGGCGGTGC
TACAGAGTTCTTGAAGTGGTGGCCTAACTACGGCTACACTAGAAGGACAGTATTTGGTATCTGCGCTCTG
CTGAAGCCAGTTACCTTCGGAAAAAGAGTTGGTAGCTCTTGATCCGGCAAACAAACCACCGCTGGTAGCG
GTGGTTTTTTTGTTTGCAAGCAGCAGATTACGCGCAGAAAAAAAGGATCTCAAGAAGATCCTTTGATCTT
TTCTACGGGGTCTGACGCTCAGTGGAACGAAAACTCACGTTAAGGGATTTTGGTCATGAGATTATCAAAA
AGGATCTTCACCTAGATCCTTTTAAATTAAAAATGAAGTTTTAAATCAATCTAAAGTATATATGAGTAAA
CTTGGTCTGACAGTTACCAATGCTTAATCAGTGAGGCACCTATCTCAGCGATCTGTCTATTTCGTTCATC
CATAGTTGCCTGACTCCCCGTCGTGTAGATAACTACGATACGGGAGGGCTTACCATCTGGCCCCAGTGCT
GCAATGATACCGCGAGACCCACGCTCACCGGCTCCAGATTTATCAGCAATAAACCAGCCAGCCGGAAGGG
CCGAGCGCAGAAGTGGTCCTGCAACTTTATCCGCCTCCATCCAGTCTATTAATTGTTGCCGGGAAGCTAG
AGTAAGTAGTTCGCCAGTTAATAGTTTGCGCAACGTTGTTGCCATTGCTGCAGCCATGAGATTATCAAAA
AGGATCTTCACCTAGATCCTTTTCACGTAGAAAGCCAGTCCGCAGAAACGGTGCTGACCCCGGATGAATG
TCAGCTACTGGGCTATCTGGACAAGGGAAAACGCAAGCGCAAAGAGAAAGCAGGTAGCTTGCAGTGGGCT
TACATGGCGATAGCTAGACTGGGCGGTTTTATGGACAGCAAGCGAACCGGAATTGCCAGCTGGGGCGCCC
TCTGGTAAGGTTGGGAAGCCCTGCAAAGTAAACTGGATGGCTTTCTTGCCGCCAAGGATCTGATGGCGCA
GGGGATCAAGCTCTGATCAAGAGACAGGATGAGGATCGTTTCGCATGATTGAACAAGATGGATTGCACGC
AGGTTCTCCGGCCGCTTGGGTGGAGAGGCTATTCGGCTATGACTGGGCACAACAGACAATCGGCTGCTCT
GATGCCGCCGTGTTCCGGCTGTCAGCGCAGGGGCGCCCGGTTCTTTTTGTCAAGACCGACCTGTCCGGTG
CCCTGAATGAACTGCAAGACGAGGCAGCGCGGCTATCGTGGCTGGCCACGACGGGCGTTCCTTGCGCAGC
TGTGCTCGACGTTGTCACTGAAGCGGGAAGGGACTGGCTGCTATTGGGCGAAGTGCCGGGGCAGGATCTC
CTGTCATCTCACCTTGCTCCTGCCGAGAAAGTATCCATCATGGCTGATGCAATGCGGCGGCTGCATACGC
TTGATCCGGCTACCTGCCCATTCGACCACCAAGCGAAACATCGCATCGAGCGAGCACGTACTCGGATGGA
AGCCGGTCTTGTCGATCAGGATGATCTGGACGAAGAGCATCAGGGGCTCGCGCCAGCCGAACTGTTCGCC
AGGCTCAAGGCGAGCATGCCCGACGGCGAGGATCTCGTCGTGACCCATGGCGATGCCTGCTTGCCGAATA
TCATGGTGGAAAATGGCCGCTTTTCTGGATTCATCGACTGTGGCCGGCTGGGTGTGGCGGACCGCTATCA
GGACATAGCGTTGGCTACCCGTGATATTGCTGAAGAGCTTGGCGGCGAATGGGCTGACCGCTTCCTCGTG
CTTTACGGTATCGCCGCTCCCGATTCGCAGCGCATCGCCTTCTATCGCCTTCTTGACGAGTTCTTCTGAA
TTTTGTTAAAATTTTTGTTAAATCAGCTCATTTTTTAACCAATAGGCCGAAATCGGCAAAATCCCTTATA
AATCAAAAGAATAGACCGAGATAGGGT
[37 nt withheld, positions 9828-9864]
AAAGAACGTGGACTCCAACGTCAAAGG
[49 nt withheld, positions 9892-9940]
T
[91 nt withheld, positions 9942-10032]
G
[124 nt withheld, positions 10034-10157]
CCATTCGCCATTCAGGATCGAATTAATTCTTAATTAA
